Addgene plasmid #245520: APX1-pm-eGFP
Purpose: Plasmid for PiggyBac /ITR mediated insertion of pm-eGFP downstream of CAG promoter using Gateway recombination cassette
Depositing lab: Timothy Sanders & Kate Storey. Depositing organization: University of Pittsburgh (University, School of Medicine, and Cancer Institute). Publication: Engineering fluorescent reporters in human pluripotent stem cells and strategies for live imaging human neurogenesis. Dady A, Davidson L, Loyer N, Rappich S, Findlay G, Sanders T, Januschke J, Storey KG. Development. 2025 Aug 1:dev.205082. doi: 10.1242/dev.205082. PubMed 40748212.
Backbone
  Vector backbone: APX1
  Backbone manufacturer: Timothy Sanders
  Vector type: Mammalian Expression
Growth in bacteria
  Bacterial resistance: Ampicillin, 100 μg/mL
  Growth temperature: 37°C
  Growth strain: DH5alpha
  Copy number: High Copy
Gene/Insert
  Gene/Insert name: pm-eGFP (alt name: GAP-43 N-terminus)
  Species: R. norvegicus (rat)
  Insert size (bp): 800
  Cloning method: Gateway Cloning
Terms and licenses: Academic/Nonprofit Terms; Industry Terms: Not Available to Industry
How to cite: APX1-pm-eGFP was a gift from Timothy Sanders & Kate Storey (Addgene plasmid # 245520 ; http://n2t.net/addgene:245520 ; RRID:Addgene_245520)
