[The description below was written by a language model from this plasmid's Addgene catalogue record and pLannotate feature annotations shown in this document.]
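Description:
APX1-pm-eGFP is a mammalian expression plasmid built on the APX1 backbone and designed for piggyBac transposon-mediated genomic integration of a plasma-membrane-targeted green fluorescent reporter. It is propagated in E. coli as a high-copy plasmid through a ColE1/pUC-type origin and is selected with ampicillin via the β-lactamase gene. Short remnants of M13 ori, lacZα, lacI and RSF ori, together with T7 and SP6 promoter sequences, appear to be carry-over from earlier cloning vectors. The piggyBac inverted terminal repeats named in the stated purpose were not picked up by the automated annotation. Their positions are therefore not documented here, although unannotated stretches lie on both sides of the expression cassette.

The payload is driven by the CAG promoter, which is annotated as the CMV enhancer, chicken β-actin promoter fragments and the chimeric β-actin/β-globin intron. Downstream, attB1 and attB2 sites flank the insert, showing that it was introduced by Gateway recombination into the destination cassette. The roughly 800 bp insert fuses a short N-terminal segment of rat GAP-43 to the GFP coding sequence; this segment is a motif commonly used to anchor proteins to the inner face of the plasma membrane through palmitoylation. The catalogue calls the fluorophore eGFP, whereas the annotation matches it to mEGFP, the monomeric A206K variant. A WPRE follows to enhance transcript stability and expression, and the bGH polyadenylation signal terminates the transcript.

No mammalian selection marker is annotated. When supplied with a source of piggyBac transposase, the construct should give stable, ubiquitous membrane labelling that outlines cell shape. The associated work concerns fluorescent reporter lines in human pluripotent stem cells for live imaging of neurogenesis.
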