Features (pLannotate 1.2.2; 24 found; start..end, strand, type, name):
      3..43      -  rep_origin     RSF ori (fragment): Plasmids containing the RSF 1030 origin of replication can be propagated in E. coli cells that contain additional plasmids with compatible origins.
    121..709     -  rep_origin     ori: high-copy-number ColE1/pMB1/pBR322/pUC origin of replication
    880..1740    -  CDS            AmpR: β-lactamase; bla; confers resistance to ampicillin, carbenicillin, and related antibiotics
   1741..1845    -  promoter       AmpR promoter: bla
   1871..2002    -  rep_origin     M13 ori (fragment): M13 bacteriophage origin of replication; arrow indicates direction of (+) strand synthesis
   2023..2179    -  CDS            lacZα (fragment): LacZα fragment of β-galactosidase; lacZ fragment
   2188..2206    +  promoter       T7 promoter: promoter for bacteriophage T7 RNA polymerase
   2599..2978    +  enhancer       CMV enhancer: human cytomegalovirus immediate early enhancer
   2980..3143    +  promoter       chicken β-actin promoter (fragment): No description available
   3144..3167    +  promoter       chicken β-actin promoter (fragment): No description available
   3175..3195    +  promoter       chicken β-actin promoter (fragment): contains a 21-bp deletion relative to the standard chicken β-actin promoter
   3207..3227    +  promoter       chicken β-actin promoter (fragment): contains a 21-bp deletion relative to the standard chicken β-actin promoter
   3244..3261    +  promoter       chicken β-actin promoter (fragment): contains a 21-bp deletion relative to the standard chicken β-actin promoter
   3270..4274    +  intron         chimeric intron: chimera between introns from chicken β-actin and rabbit β-globin
   4272..4328    +  CDS            HBB (fragment): HBB_LEPEU - Experimental evidence at protein level: Swiss-Prot protein existence level 1. Involved in oxygen transport from the lung to the various peripheral tissues. From Lepus europaeus (European hare).
   4337..4361    +  protein_bind   attB1: mutant version of attB; recombination site for the Gateway® BP reaction BP Clonase™
   4382..4441    +  CDS            Gap43 (fragment): NEUM_RAT - Experimental evidence at protein level: Swiss-Prot protein existence level 1. This protein is associated with nerve growth. It is a major component of the motile 'growth cones' that form the tips of elongating axons. Plays a role in axonal and dendritic filopodia induction (By similarity). From Rattus norvegicus (Rat).
   4442..5161    +  CDS            mEGFP: enhanced GFP with monomerizing A206K mutation (Zacharias et al., 2002) mammalian codon-optimized
   5190..5214    -  protein_bind   attB2: mutant version of attB; recombination site for the Gateway® BP reaction BP Clonase™
   5259..5276    -  promoter       SP6 promoter (fragment): promoter for bacteriophage SP6 RNA polymerase
   5277..5863    +  misc_feature   WPRE: woodchuck hepatitis virus posttranscriptional regulatory element
   5892..6116    +  polyA_signal   bGH poly(A) signal: bovine growth hormone polyadenylation signal
   6120..6136    +  promoter       SV40 promoter (fragment): SV40 enhancer and early promoter
   6450..6497    -  CDS            lacI (fragment): lac repressor; lacI; The lac repressor binds to the lac operator to inhibit transcription in E. coli. This inhibition can be relieved by adding lactose or isopropyl-β-D-thiogalactopyranoside (IPTG).
>Addgene plasmid #245520 | APX1-pm-eGFP | addgene full sequence | sequence record 490212 | Addgene NGS Result
TCTCCGCTTCCTCGCTCACTGACTCGCTGCGCTCGGTCGTTCGGGTAAAGCCTGGGGTGCCTAATGAGCA
AAAGGCCAGCAAAAGGCCAGGAACCGTAAAAAGGCCGCGTTGCTGGCGTTTTTCCATAGGCTCCGCCCCC
CTGACGAGCATCACAAAAATCGACGCTCAAGTCAGAGGTGGCGAAACCCGACAGGACTATAAAGATACCA
GGCGTTTCCCCCTGGAAGCTCCCTCGTGCGCTCTCCTGTTCCGACCCTGCCGCTTACCGGATACCTGTCC
GCCTTTCTCCCTTCGGGAAGCGTGGCGCTTTCTCATAGCTCACGCTGTAGGTATCTCAGTTCGGTGTAGG
TCGTTCGCTCCAAGCTGGGCTGTGTGCACGAACCCCCCGTTCAGCCCGACCGCTGCGCCTTATCCGGTAA
CTATCGTCTTGAGTCCAACCCGGTAAGACACGACTTATCGCCACTGGCAGCAGCCACTGGTAACAGGATT
AGCAGAGCGAGGTATGTAGGCGGTGCTACAGAGTTCTTGAAGTGGTGGCCTAACTACGGCTACACTAGAA
GAACAGTATTTGGTATCTGCGCTCTGCTGAAGCCAGTTACCTTCGGAAAAAGAGTTGGTAGCTCTTGATC
CGGCAAACAAACCACCGCTGGTAGCGGTGGTTTTTTTGTTTGCAAGCAGCAGATTACGCGCAGAAAAAAA
GGATCTCAAGAAGATCCTTTGATCTTTTCTACGGGGTCTGACGCTCAGTGGAACGAAAACTCACGTTAAG
GGATTTTGGTCATGAGATTATCAAAAAGGATCTTCACCTAGATCCTTTTAAATTAAAAATGAAGTTTTAA
ATCAATCTAAAGTATATATGAGTAAACTTGGTCTGACAGTTACCAATGCTTAATCAGTGAGGCACCTATC
TCAGCGATCTGTCTATTTCGTTCATCCATAGTTGCCTGACTCCCCGTCGTGTAGATAACTACGATACGGG
AGGGCTTACCATCTGGCCCCAGTGCTGCAATGATACCGCGAGAACCACGCTCACCGGCTCCAGATTTATC
AGCAATAAACCAGCCAGCCGGAAGGGCCGAGCGCAGAAGTGGTCCTGCAACTTTATCCGCCTCCATCCAG
TCTATTAATTGTTGCCGGGAAGCTAGAGTAAGTAGTTCGCCAGTTAATAGTTTGCGCAACGTTGTTGCCA
TTGCTACAGGCATCGTGGTGTCACGCTCGTCGTTTGGTATGGCTTCATTCAGCTCCGGTTCCCAACGATC
AAGGCGAGTTACATGATCCCCCATGTTGTGCAAAAAAGCGGTTAGCTCCTTCGGTCCTCCGATCGTTGTC
AGAAGTAAGTTGGCCGCAGTGTTATCACTCATGGTTATGGCAGCACTGCATAATTCTCTTACTGTCATGC
CATCCGTAAGATGCTTTTCTGTGACTGGTGAGTACTCAACCAAGTCATTCTGAGAATAGTGTATGCGGCG
ACCGAGTTGCTCTTGCCCGGCGTCAATACGGGATAATACCGCGCCACATAGCAGAACTTTAAAAGTGCTC
ATCATTGGAAAACGTTCTTCGGGGCGAAAACTCTCAAGGATCTTACCGCTGTTGAGATCCAGTTCGATGT
AACCCACTCGTGCACCCAACTGATCTTCAGCATCTTTTACTTTCACCAGCGTTTCTGGGTGAGCAAAAAC
AGGAAGGCAAAATGCCGCAAAAAAGGGAATAAGGGCGACACGGAAATGTTGAATACTCATACTCTTCCTT
TTTCAATATTATTGAAGCATTTATCAGGGTTATTGTCTCATGAGCGGATACATATTTGAATGTATTTAGA
AAAATAAACAAATAGGGGTTCCGCGCACATTTCCCCGAAAAGTGCCACCTAAATTGTAAGCGTTAATATT
TTGTTAAAATTCGCGTTAAATTTTTGTTAAATCAGCTCATTTTTTAACCAATAGGCCGAAATCGGCAAAA
TCCCTTATAAATCAAAAGAATAGACCGAGATAGGGTTGAGTGGCCGCTACAGGGCGCTCCCATTCGCCAT
TCAGGCTGCGCAACTGTTGGGAAGGGCGTTTCGGTGCGGGCCTCTTCGCTATTACGCCAGCTGGCGAAAG
GGGGATGTGCTGCAAGGCGATTAAGTTGGGTAACGCCAGGGTTTTCCCAGTCACGACGTTGTAAAACGAC
GGCCAGTGAGCGCGACGTAATACGACTCACTATAGGGCGAATTGGCGGAAGGCCGTCAAGGCCTAGGCGC
GCCGCCACTAGATTAACCCTAGAAAGATAGTCTGCGTAAAATTGACGCATGCATTCTTGAAATATTGCTC
TCTCTTTCTAAATAGCGCGAATCCGTCGCTGTGCATTTAGGACATCTCAGTCGCCGCTTGGAGCTCCCGT
GAGGCGTGCTTGTCAATGCGGTAAGTGTCACTGATTTTGAACTATAACAACCGCGTGAGTCAAAATGACG
CATGATTATCTTTTACGTGACTTTTAAGATTTAACTCATACGATAATTATATTGTTATTTCGTGTTCTAC
TTACGTGATAACTTATTATATATATATTTTCTTGTTATAGATATCAACTAGAATCCCGGGCTAGCATGGG
CCCATCTCGACATTGATTATTGACTAGTTATTAATAGTAATCAATTACGGGGTCATTAGTTCATAGCCCA
TATATGGAGTTCCGCGTTACATAACTTACGGTAAATGGCCCGCCTGGCTGACCGCCCAACGACCCCCGCC
CATTGACGTCAATAATGACGTATGTTCCCATAGTAACGCCAATAGGGACTTTCCATTGACGTCAATGGGT
GGAGTATTTACGGTAAACTGCCCACTTGGCAGTACATCAAGTGTATCATATGCCAAGTACGCCCCCTATT
GACGTCAATGACGGTAAATGGCCCGCCTGGCATTATGCCCAGTACATGACCTTATGGGACTTTCCTACTT
GGCAGTACATCTACGTATTAGTCATCGCTATTACCATGGTCGAGGTGAGCCCCACGTTCTGCTTCACTCT
CCCCATCTCCCCCCCCTCCCCACCCCCAATTTTGTATTTATTTATTTTTTAATTATTTTGTGCAGCGATG
GGGGCGGGGGGGGGGGGGGGCGGGCGCCAGGCGGGGGGGGGGGGGGGGGGGGGGGGGGGGGGGGGGGGGG
GGGGGGGGGGGGGGGCGGCGCCCAGGGGGGGGGGGGGGGGGGGGGTTTTTTTTTTTTGGGGGGGGGGGGG
GGGGGGGCCACAAAAAAAAGAAAGGGCGGGGGGGGGGGGGGTGGGGGCGCGCTGCCTTCGCCCCGTGCCC
CGCTCCGCCGCCGCCTCGCGCCGCCCGCCCCGGCTCTGACTGACCGCGTTACTCCCACAGGTGAGCGGGC
GGGACGGCCCTTCTCCTCCGGGCTGTAATTAGCGCTTGGTTTAATGACGGCTTGTTTCTTTTCTGTGGCT
GCGTGAAAGCCTTGAGGGGCTCCGGGAGGGCCCTTTGTGCGGGGGGAGCGGCTCGGGGGGTGCGTGCGTG
TGTGTGTGCGTGGGGAGCGCCGCGTGCGGCTCCGCGCTGCCCGGCGGCTGTGAGCGCTGCGGGCGCGGCG
CGGGGCTTTGTGCGCTCCGCAGTGTGCGCGAGGGGAGCGCGGCCGGGGGCGGTGCCCCGCGGTGCGGGGG
GGGCTGCGAGGGGAACAAAGGCTGCGTGCGGGGTGTGTGCGTGGGGGGGTGAGCAGGGGGTGTGGGCGCG
TCGGTCGGGCTGCAACCCCCCCTGCACCCCCCTCCCCGAGTTGCTGAGCACGGCCCGGCTTCGGGTGCGG
GGCTCCGTACGGGGCGTGGCGCGGGGCTCGCCGTGCCGGGCGGGGGGTGGCGGCAGGTGGGGGTGCCGGG
CGGGGCGGGGCCGCCTCGGGCCGGGGAGGGCTCGGGGGAGGGGCGCGGCGGCCCCCGGAGCGCCGGCGGC
TGTCGAGGCGCGGCGAGCCGCAGCCATTGCCTTTTATGGTAATCGTGCGAGAGGGCGCAGGGACTTCCTT
TGTCCCAAATCTGTGCGGAGCCGAAATCTGGGAGGCGCCGCCGCACCCCCTCTAGCGGGCGCGGGGCGAA
GCGGTGCGGCGCCGGCAGGAAGGAAATGGGCGGGGAGGGCCTTCGTGCGTCGCCGCGCCGCCGTCCCCTT
CTCCCTCTCCAGCCTCGGGGCTGTCCGCGGGGGGACGGCTGCCTTCGGGGGGGACGGGGCAGGGCGGGGT
TCGGCTTCTGGCGTGTGACCGGCGGCTCTAGAGCCTCTGCTAACCATGTTCATGCCTTCTTCTTTTTCCT
ACAGCTCCTGGGCAACGTGCTGGTTATTGTGCTGTCTCATCATTTTGGCAAAGAATTCAGATCATCACAA
GTTTGTACAAAAAAGCAGGCTCCGCGGCCGCCCCCTTCACCATGCTGTGCTGTATGAGAAGAACCAAACA
GGTTGAAAAGAATGATGAGGACCAAAAGATCATGGTGAGCAAGGGCGAGGAGCTGTTCACCGGGGTGGTG
CCCATCCTGGTCGAGCTGGACGGCGACGTAAACGGCCACAAGTTCAGCGTGTCCGGCGAGGGCGAGGGCG
ATGCCACCTACGGCAAGCTGACCCTGAAGTTCATCTGCACCACCGGCAAGCTGCCCGTGCCCTGGCCCAC
CCTCGTGACCACCCTGACCTACGGCGTGCAGTGCTTCAGCCGCTACCCCGACCACATGAAGCAGCACGAC
TTCTTCAAGTCCGCCATGCCCGAAGGCTACGTCCAGGAGCGCACCATCTTCTTCAAGGACGACGGCAACT
ACAAGACCCGCGCCGAGGTGAAGTTCGAGGGCGACACCCTGGTGAACCGCATCGAGCTGAAGGGCATCGA
CTTCAAGGAGGACGGCAACATCCTGGGGCACAAGCTGGAGTACAACTACAACAGCCACAACGTCTATATC
ATGGCCGACAAGCAGAAGAACGGCATCAAGGTGAACTTCAAGATCCGCCACAACATCGAGGACGGCAGCG
TGCAGCTCGCCGACCACTACCAGCAGAACACCCCCATCGGCGACGGCCCCGTGCTGCTGCCCGACAACCA
CTACCTGAGCACCCAGTCCAAGCTGAGCAAAGACCCCAACGAGAAGCGCGATCACATGGTCCTGCTGGAG
TTCGTGACCGCCGCCGGGATCACTCTCGGCATGGACGAGCTGTACAAGTAAGCGGCCGCTACCAAGGGTG
GGCGCGCCGACCCAGCTTTCTTGTACAAAGTGGTGATGATCTGCGGCCGCCTCGAGATGCATCGATAATC
TAGGATCCCTATAGTGTCACCTAAATTCAACCTCTGGATTACAAAATTTGTGAAAGATTGACTGGTATTC
TTAACTATGTTGCTCCTTTTACGCTATGTGGATACGCTGCTTTAATGCCTTTGTATCATGCTATTGCTTC
CCGTATGGCTTTCATTTTCTCCTCCTTGTATAAATCCTGGTTGCTGTCTCTTTATGAGGAGTTGTGGCCC
GTTGTCAGGCAACGTGGCGTGGTGTGCACTGTGTTTGCTGACGCAACCCCCACTGGTTGGGGCATTGCCA
CCACCTGTCAGCTCCTTTCCGGGACTTTCGCTTTCCCCCTCCCTATTGCCACGGCGGAACTCATCGCCGC
CTGCCTTGCCCGCTGCTGGACAGGGGCTCGGCTGTTGGGCACTGACAATTCCGTGGTGTTGTCGGGGAAA
TCATCGTCCTTTCCTTGGCTGCTCGCCTGTGTTGCCACCTGGATTCTGCGCGGGACGTCCTTCTGCTACG
TCCCTTCGGCCCTCAATCCAGCGGACCTTCCTTCCCGCGGCCTGCTGCCGGCTCTGCGGCCTCTTCCGCG
TCTTCGCCTTCGCCCTCAGACGAGTCGGATCTCCCTTTGGGCCGCCTCCCCGCAGGATCCGAGCTCGCTG
ATCAGCCTCGACTGTGCCTTCTAGTTGCCAGCCATCTGTTGTTTGCCCCTCCCCCGTGCCTTCCTTGACC
CTGGAAGGTGCCACTCCCACTGTCCTTTCCTAATAAAATGAGGAAATTGCATCGCATTGTCTGAGTAGGT
GTCATTCTATTCTGGGGGGTGGGGTGGGGCAGGACAGCAAGGGGGAGGATTGGGAAGACAATAGCAGGCA
TGCTGGGGATGCGGTGGGCTCTATGGCTTCTGAGGCGGAAAGAACCTGCAGCCCAAGCTTAGTTTAAACA
CTAGTTAAAAGTTTTGTTACTTTATAGAAGAAATTTTGAGTTTTTGTTTTTTTTTAATAAATAAATAAAC
ATAAATAAATTGTTTGTTGAATTTATTATTAGTATGTAAGTGTAAATATAATAAAACTTAATATCTATTC
AAATTAATAAATAAACCTCGATATACAGACCGATAAAACACATGCGTCAATTTTACGCATGATTATCTTT
AACGTACGTCACAATATGATTATCTTTCTAGGGTTAAACGCGTATGCCGCTTAATTAACTGGCCTCATGG
GCCTTCCGCTCACTGCCCGCTTTCCAGTCGGGAAACCTGTCGTGCCAGCTGCATTAACATGGTCATAGCT
GTTTCCTTGCGTATTGGGCGC
